Addgene plasmid #231568: CMV_Zdk3-VPR_P2A_dCas9-AsLOVx3-NLSx3
Purpose: Expresses components of the LOOMINA optogenetic transcriptional control system.
Depositing lab: Dominik Niopek. Depositing organization: Universitaet Heidelberg. Publication: A modular toolbox for the optogenetic deactivation of transcription. Muench P, Fiumara M, Southern N, Coda D, Aschenbrenner S, Correia B, Graff J, Niopek D, Mathony J. Nucleic Acids Res. 2024 Dec 16:gkae1237. doi: 10.1093/nar/gkae1237. PubMed 39676667.
Backbone
  Vector backbone: custom
  Vector type: Mammalian Expression, CRISPR
Growth in bacteria
  Bacterial resistance: Ampicillin, 100 μg/mL
  Growth temperature: 37°C
  Growth strain: DH5alpha
  Copy number: High Copy
Gene/Insert
  Gene/Insert name: All-in-one LOOMINA construct
  Species: Synthetic
  Cloning method: Golden Gate
Terms and licenses: Academic/Nonprofit Terms; Industry Terms: Not Available to Industry
Depositor comments: Please visit https://doi.org/10.1101/2023.11.06.565805 for bioRxiv preprint.
How to cite: CMV_Zdk3-VPR_P2A_dCas9-AsLOVx3-NLSx3 was a gift from Dominik Niopek (Addgene plasmid # 231568 ; http://n2t.net/addgene:231568 ; RRID:Addgene_231568)
