[The description below was written by a language model from this plasmid's Addgene catalogue record and pLannotate feature annotations shown in this document.]
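Description:
CMV_Zdk3-VPR_P2A_dCas9-AsLOVx3-NLSx3 is an all-in-one mammalian expression and CRISPR plasmid of about 16.9 kb. It carries both protein components of LOOMINA, an optogenetic system for light-controlled deactivation of transcription. The catalogue lists the backbone only as "custom", but the annotated features show a third-generation-style lentiviral transfer architecture. A CMV enhancer/promoter is fused to a truncated HIV-1 5' LTR, followed by the Ψ packaging signal, RRE and cPPT/CTS. After the payload come a WPRE, a truncated 3' LTR and a bGH polyadenylation signal. The record does not state whether lentiviral packaging is intended. In bacteria the plasmid replicates from a high-copy ColE1/pUC origin under ampicillin selection. It also carries an f1 origin and an SV40/EM7-driven BleoR (Zeocin resistance) cassette outside the LTRs.

Despite "CMV" in the name, the feature immediately upstream of the payload is an EF-1α core promoter with intron A sequence, and the only CMV element annotated is the one at the 5' LTR. The open reading frame begins with a segment matched to staphylococcal protein A, consistent with Zdk3, a protein A Z-domain-derived binder. This is followed by p65 (RELA) and Rta activation domains; the name indicates the full tripartite VPR activator, whose VP64 part is not annotated. According to the name, a P2A peptide then separates this module from S. pyogenes Cas9 in its catalytically dead form, although the table labels it simply Cas9. The three repeats annotated as miniSOG most likely correspond to the three AsLOV2 domains in the name, since both are phototropin LOV domains, and three nuclear localisation signals follow.

Zdk binders associate with LOV2 in the dark and release on blue-light illumination. The activator should therefore be recruited to dCas9 target sites in darkness and dissociate in light, switching off transcription. No guide RNA cassette is annotated, so a guide would have to be supplied separately.
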