Features (pLannotate 1.2.2; 42 found; start..end, strand, type, name):
     21..73      -  misc_feature   bom (fragment): basis of mobility region from pBR322
    228..607     +  enhancer       CMV enhancer: human cytomegalovirus immediate early enhancer
    608..807     +  promoter       CMV promoter: human cytomegalovirus (CMV) immediate early promoter
    825..1005    +  LTR            5' LTR (truncated): truncated 5' long terminal repeat (LTR) from HIV-1
   1052..1177    +  misc_feature   HIV-1 Ψ: packaging signal of human immunodeficiency virus type 1
   1161..1524    +  CDS            HIV-1 gag (fragment): gag protein from human immunodeficiency virus 1; gag
   1670..1903    +  misc_feature   RRE: The Rev response element (RRE) of HIV-1 allows for Rev-dependent mRNA export from the nucleus to the cytoplasm.
   2280..2380    +  CDS            Rev (fragment): human immunodeficiency virus 1 (HIV-1) Rev protein; rev; enhances nuclear export of unspliced and incompletely spliced viral mRNAs
   2430..2547    +  misc_feature   cPPT/CTS: central polypurine tract and central termination sequence of HIV-1
   2599..2665    +  CDS            small t antigen (fragment): SV40 (simian virus 40) small t antigen
   2691..2902    +  promoter       EF-1α core promoter: core promoter for human elongation factor EF-1α
   2903..3012    +  intron         EF-1α intron A (fragment): intron upstream of the start codon of human EF-1α
   3638..3841    +  intron         EF-1α intron A: truncated intron upstream of the start codon of human EF-1α
   3932..4102    +  CDS            spa (fragment): SPA_STAAE - Experimental evidence at protein level: Swiss-Prot protein existence level 1. Plays a role in the inhibition of the host innate and adaptive immune responses. Possesses five immunoglobulin-binding domains that capture both the fragment crystallizable region (Fc region) and the Fab region (part of Ig that identifies antigen) of immunoglobulins (By similarity). In turn, Staphylococcus aureus is protected from phagocytic killing via inhibition of Ig Fc region. In addition, the host elicited B-cell response is prevented due to a decrease of antibody-secreting cell proliferation that en
   4352..5131    +  CDS            RELA (fragment): TF65_HUMAN - Also known as NFKB3. Experimental evidence at protein level: Swiss-Prot protein existence level 1. NF-kappa-B is a pleiotropic transcription factor present in almost all cell types and is the endpoint of a series of signal transduction events that are initiated by a vast array of stimuli related to many biological processes such as inflammation, immunity, differentiation, cell growth, tumorigenesis and apoptosis. NF-kappa-B is a homo- or heterodimeric complex formed by the Rel-like domain- containing proteins RELA/p65, RELB, NFKB1/p105, NFKB1/p50, REL and NFKB2/p52. The heterodime
   5150..5719    +  CDS            Rta AD: transcriptional activation domain from the human herpesvirus 4 (Epstein-Barr virus) replication and transcription activator Rta/BRLF1 (Hardwick et al., 1992; Chavez et al., 2015)
   5936..10036   +  CDS            Cas9: Cas9 (Csn1) endonuclease from the Streptococcus pyogenes Type II CRISPR/Cas system generates RNA-guided double strand breaks in DNA
  10085..10402   +  CDS            miniSOG: miniSOG is a basic (constitutively fluorescent) cyan fluorescent protein published in 2011, derived from Arabidopsis thaliana. It requires the cofactor flavin for fluorescence.
  10538..10855   +  CDS            miniSOG: miniSOG is a basic (constitutively fluorescent) cyan fluorescent protein published in 2011, derived from Arabidopsis thaliana. It requires the cofactor flavin for fluorescence.
  10994..11311   +  CDS            miniSOG: miniSOG is a basic (constitutively fluorescent) cyan fluorescent protein published in 2011, derived from Arabidopsis thaliana. It requires the cofactor flavin for fluorescence.
  11421..11445   +  misc_feature   MCS (fragment): pBluescript multiple cloning site
  11445..12033   +  misc_feature   WPRE: woodchuck hepatitis virus posttranscriptional regulatory element
  11970..12551   +  CDS            nef (fragment): NEF_HV1H2 - Experimental evidence at protein level: Swiss-Prot protein existence level 1. Extracellular Nef protein targets CD4(+) T-lymphocytes for apoptosis by interacting with CXCR4 surface receptors. From Human immunodeficiency virus type 1 group M subtype B (isolate HXB2) (HIV-1).
  12558..12738   +  LTR            5' LTR (truncated): truncated 5' long terminal repeat (LTR) from HIV-1
  12770..12994   +  polyA_signal   bGH poly(A) signal: bovine growth hormone polyadenylation signal
  12998..13019   +  promoter       SV40 promoter (fragment): SV40 enhancer and early promoter
  13040..13073   +  rep_origin     f1 ori (fragment) (sequence withheld): f1 bacteriophage origin of replication; arrow indicates direction of (+) strand synthesis
  13076..13158   +  polyA_signal   bGH poly(A) signal (fragment): bovine growth hormone polyadenylation signal
  13162..13183   +  promoter       SV40 promoter (fragment): SV40 enhancer and early promoter
  13204..13632   +  rep_origin     f1 ori (sequence partly withheld): f1 bacteriophage origin of replication; arrow indicates direction of (+) strand synthesis
  13646..13975   +  promoter       SV40 promoter: SV40 enhancer and early promoter
  14023..14070   +  promoter       EM7 promoter: synthetic bacterial promoter&nbsp
  14089..14463   +  CDS            BleoR: antibiotic-binding protein; Sh ble from Streptoalloteichus hindustanus; confers resistance to bleomycin, phleomycin, and Zeocin™
  14473..14598   +  CDS            ble (fragment): BLE_KLEPN - Experimental evidence at protein level: Swiss-Prot protein existence level 1. Binding protein with a strong affinity to the bleomycin family of antibiotics. Binds to CL990; an antimitotic-antibiotic compound. From Klebsiella pneumoniae.
  14593..14714   +  polyA_signal   SV40 poly(A) signal: SV40 polyadenylation signal
  14785..14807   -  protein_bind   lac operator (fragment): The lac repressor binds to the lac operator to inhibit transcription in E. coli. This inhibition can be relieved by adding lactose or isopropyl-β-D-thiogalactopyranoside (IPTG). lac repressor encoded by lacI
  14811..14841   -  promoter       lac promoter: promoter for the E. coli lac operon
  14856..14877   -  protein_bind   CAP binding site: CAP binding activates transcription in the presence of cAMP. E. coli catabolite activator protein
  14890..14982   -  CDS            lacI (fragment): lac repressor; lacI; The lac repressor binds to the lac operator to inhibit transcription in E. coli. This inhibition can be relieved by adding lactose or isopropyl-β-D-thiogalactopyranoside (IPTG).
  15165..15753   -  rep_origin     ori: high-copy-number ColE1/pMB1/pBR322/pUC origin of replication
  15924..16784   -  CDS            AmpR: β-lactamase; bla; confers resistance to ampicillin, carbenicillin, and related antibiotics
  16785..16889   -  promoter       AmpR promoter: bla
>Addgene plasmid #231568 | CMV_Zdk3-VPR_P2A_dCas9-AsLOVx3-NLSx3 | addgene full sequence | sequence record 460791 | Addgene NGS Result
CGGGAGATCTCCCGATCCCCTATGGTGCACTCTCAGTACAATCTGCTCTGATGCCGCATAGTTAAGCCAG
TATCTGCTCCCTGCTTGTGTGTTGGAGGTCGCTGAGTAGTGCGCGAGCAAAATTTAAGCTACAACAAGGC
AAGGCTTGACCGACAATTGCATGAAGAATCTGCTTAGGGTTAGGCGTTTTGCGCTGCTTCGCGATGTACG
GGCCAGATATACGCGTTGACATTGATTATTGACTAGTTATTAATAGTAATCAATTACGGGGTCATTAGTT
CATAGCCCATATATGGAGTTCCGCGTTACATAACTTACGGTAAATGGCCCGCCTGGCTGACCGCCCAACG
ACCCCCGCCCATTGACGTCAATAATGACGTATGTTCCCATAGTAACGCCAATAGGGACTTTCCATTGACG
TCAATGGGTGGAGTATTTACGGTAAACTGCCCACTTGGCAGTACATCAAGTGTATCATATGCCAAGTACG
CCCCCTATTGACGTCAATGACGGTAAATGGCCCGCCTGGCATTATGCCCAGTACATGACCTTATGGGACT
TTCCTACTTGGCAGTACATCTACGTATTAGTCATCGCTATTACCATGGTGATGCGGTTTTGGCAGTACAT
CAATGGGCGTGGATAGCGGTTTGACTCACGGGGATTTCCAAGTCTCCACCCCATTGACGTCAATGGGAGT
TTGTTTTGGCACCAAAATCAACGGGACTTTCCAAAATGTCGTAACAACTCCGCCCCATTGACGCAAATGG
GCGGTAGGCGTGTACGGTGGGAGGTCTATATAAGCAGCGCGTTTTGCCTGTACTGGGTCTCTCTGGTTAG
ACCAGATCTGAGCCTGGGAGCTCTCTGGCTAACTAGGGAACCCACTGCTTAAGCCTCAATAAAGCTTGCC
TTGAGTGCTTCAAGTAGTGTGTGCCCGTCTGTTGTGTGACTCTGGTAACTAGAGATCCCTCAGACCCTTT
TAGTCAGTGTGGAAAATCTCTAGCAGTGGCGCCCGAACAGGGACTTGAAAGCGAAAGGGAAACCAGAGGA
GCTCTCTCGACGCAGGACTCGGCTTGCTGAAGCGCGCACGGCAAGAGGCGAGGGGCGGCGACTGGTGAGT
ACGCCAAAAATTTTGACTAGCGGAGGCTAGAAGGAGAGAGATGGGTGCGAGAGCGTCAGTATTAAGCGGG
GGAGAATTAGATCGCGATGGGAAAAAATTCGGTTAAGGCCAGGGGGAAAGAAAAAATATAAATTAAAACA
TATAGTATGGGCAAGCAGGGAGCTAGAACGATTCGCAGTTAATCCTGGCCTGTTAGAAACATCAGAAGGC
TGTAGACAAATACTGGGACAGCTACAACCATCCCTTCAGACAGGATCAGAAGAACTTAGATCATTATATA
ATACAGTAGCAACCCTCTATTGTGTGCATCAAAGGATAGAGATAAAAGACACCAAGGAAGCTTTAGACAA
GATAGAGGAAGAGCAAAACAAAAGTAAGACCACCGCACAGCAAGCGGCCGCTGATCTTCAGACCTGGAGG
AGGAGATATGAGGGACAATTGGAGAAGTGAATTATATAAATATAAAGTAGTAAAAATTGAACCATTAGGA
GTAGCACCCACCAAGGCAAAGAGAAGAGTGGTGCAGAGAGAAAAAAGAGCAGTGGGAATAGGAGCTTTGT
TCCTTGGGTTCTTGGGAGCAGCAGGAAGCACTATGGGCGCAGCGTCAATGACGCTGACGGTACAGGCCAG
ACAATTATTGTCTGGTATAGTGCAGCAGCAGAACAATTTGCTGAGGGCTATTGAGGCGCAACAGCATCTG
TTGCAACTCACAGTCTGGGGCATCAAGCAGCTCCAGGCAAGAATCCTGGCTGTGGAAAGATACCTAAAGG
ATCAACAGCTCCTGGGGATTTGGGGTTGCTCTGGAAAACTCATTTGCACCACTGCTGTGCCTTGGAATGC
TAGTTGGAGTAATAAATCTCTGGAACAGATTTGGAATCACACGACCTGGATGGAGTGGGACAGAGAAATT
AACAATTACACAAGCTTAATACACTCCTTAATTGAAGAATCGCAAAACCAGCAAGAAAAGAATGAACAAG
AATTATTGGAATTAGATAAATGGGCAAGTTTGTGGAATTGGTTTAACATAACAAATTGGCTGTGGTATAT
AAAATTATTCATAATGATAGTAGGAGGCTTGGTAGGTTTAAGAATAGTTTTTGCTGTACTTTCTATAGTG
AATAGAGTTAGGCAGGGATATTCACCATTATCGTTTCAGACCCACCTCCCAACCCCGAGGGGACCCGACA
GGCCCGAAGGAATAGAAGAAGAAGGTGGAGAGAGAGACAGAGACAGATCCATTCGATTAGTGAACGGATC
GGCACTGCGTGCGCCAATTCTGCAGACAAATGGCAGTATTCATCCACAATTTTAAAAGAAAAGGGGGGAT
TGGGGGGTACAGTGCAGGGGAAAGAATAGTAGACATAATAGCAACAGACATACAAACTAAAGAATTACAA
AAACAAATTACAAAAATTCAAAATTTTCGGGTTTATTACAGGGACAGCAGAGATCCAGTTTGGTTAATTA
ATGCAAAGATGGATAAAGTTTTAAACAGAGAGGAATCTTTGCAGCTAATGGACCTTCTAGGTCTTGAAAG
GAGTGGGAATTGGCTCCGGTGCCCGTCAGTGGGCAGAGCGCACATCGCCCACAGTCCCCGAGAAGTTGGG
GGGAGGGGTCGGCAATTGAACCGGTGCCTAGAGAAGGTGGCGCGGGGTAAACTGGGAAAGTGATGTCGTG
TACTGGCTCCGCCTTTTTCCCGAGGGTGGGGGAGAACCGTATATAAGTGCAGTAGTCGCCGTGAACGTTC
TTTTTCGCAACGGGTTTGCCGCCAGAACACAGGTAAGTGCCGTGTGTGGTTCCCGCGGGCCTGGCCTCTT
TACGGGTTATGGCCCTTGCGTGCCTTGAATTACTTCCACCTGGCTGCAGTACGTGATTCTTGATCCCGAG
CTTCGGGTTGGAAGTGGGTGGGAGAGTTCGAGGCCTTGCGCTTAAGGAGCCCCTTCGCCTCGTGCTTGAG
TTGAGGCCTGGCCTGGGCGCTGGGGCCGCCGCGTGCGAATCTGGTGGCACCTTCGCGCCTGTCTCGCTGC
TTTCGATAAGTCTCTAGCCATTTAAATTTTTTGATGACCTGCTGCGACGCTTTTTTTCTGGCAAGATAGT
CTTGTAAATGCGGGCCAAGATCTGCACACTGGTATTTCGGTTTTTGGGGCCGCGGGCGGCGACGGGGCCC
GTGCGTCCCAGCGCACATGTTCGGCGAGGCGGGGCCTGCGAGCGCGGCCACCGAGAATCGGACGGGGGTA
GTCTCAAGCTGGCCGGCCTGCTCTGGTGCCTGGCCTCGCGCCGCCGTGTATCGCCCCGCCCTGGGCGGCA
AGGCTGGCCCGGTCGGCACCAGTTGCGTGAGCGGAAAGATGGCCGCTTCCCGGCCCTGCTGCAGGGAGCT
CAAAATGGAGGACGCGGCGCTCGGGAGAGCGGGCGGGTGAGTCACCCACACAAAGGAAAAGGGCCTTTCC
GTCCTCAGCCGTCGCTTCATGTGACTCCACGGAGTACCGGGCGCCGTCCAGGCACCTCGATTAGTTCTCG
AGCTTTTGGAGTACGTCGTCTTTAGGTTGGGGGGAGGGGTTTTATGCGATGGAGTTTCCCCACACTGAGT
GGGTGGAGACTGAAGTTAGGCCAGCTTGGCACTTGATGTAATTCTCCTTGGAATTTGCCCTTTTTGAGTT
TGGATCTTGGTTCATTCTCAAGCCTCAGACAGTGGTTCAAAGTTTTTTTCTTCCATTTCAGGTGTCGTGA
CGTACGGCCACCATGGGTAGCGGACCTAAGAAAAAGAGGAAGGTGGCGGCCGCTGGAGGTTCTGGAAGTG
GATCCATGGTGGATAACAAATTCAATAAAGAAGTGCTGGTGGCCCGGCAGGAAATCTATTGGCTGCCAAA
CCTGAATTGGGAGCAGAAGTTTGCCTTCATCAGTAGCCTGACTAATGATCCATCTCAGAGCGCCAATCTG
CTGGCCGAAGCCAAAAAACTGAACGGTGCCCAGCCCCCAAAAGGAGGAGGTGGAAGCGGAGGCGGCGGAA
GTGCGGCCGCTGGATCCGGACGGGCTGACGCATTGGACGATTTTGATCTGGATATGCTGGGAAGTGACGC
CCTCGATGATTTTGACCTTGACATGCTTGGTTCGGATGCCCTTGATGACTTTGACCTCGACATGCTCGGC
AGTGACGCCCTTGATGATTTCGACCTGGACATGCTGATTAACACTAGTGGCGGCTCTGGCGGCGGCTCCG
GAGGCTCTAGCCAGTACCTGCCCGACACCGACGACAGGCACCGGATCGAGGAAAAGCGGAAGCGGACCTA
CGAGACATTCAAGAGCATCATGAAGAAGTCCCCCTTCAGCGGCCCCACCGACCCTAGACCTCCACCTAGA
AGAATCGCCGTGCCCAGCAGATCCAGCGCCAGCGTGCCAAAACCTGCCCCCCAGCCTTACCCCTTCACCA
GCAGCCTGAGCACCATCAACTACGACGAGTTCCCTACCATGGTGTTCCCCAGCGGCCAGATCTCTCAGGC
CTCTGCTCTGGCTCCAGCCCCTCCTCAGGTGCTGCCTCAGGCTCCTGCTCCTGCACCAGCTCCAGCCATG
GTGTCTGCACTGGCTCAGGCACCAGCACCCGTGCCTGTGCTGGCTCCTGGACCTCCACAGGCTGTGGCTC
CACCAGCCCCTAAACCTACACAGGCCGGCGAGGGCACACTGTCTGAAGCTCTGCTGCAGCTGCAGTTCGA
CGACGAGGATCTGGGAGCCCTGCTGGGAAACAGCACCGATCCTGCCGTGTTCACCGACCTGGCCAGCGTG
GACAACAGCGAGTTCCAGCAGCTGCTGAACCAGGGCATCCCTGTGGCCCCTCACACCACCGAGCCCATGC
TGATGGAATACCCCGAGGCCATCACCCGGCTCGTGACAGGCGCTCAGAGGCCTCCTGATCCAGCTCCTGC
CCCTCTGGGAGCACCAGGCCTGCCTAATGGACTGCTGTCTGGCGACGAGGACTTCAGCTCTATCGCCGAT
ATGGATTTCTCAGCCTTGCTGGGCTCTGGCAGCGGCAGCCGGGATTCCAGGGAAGGGATGTTTTTGCCGA
AGCCTGAGGCCGGCTCCGCTATTAGTGACGTGTTTGAGGGCCGCGAGGTGTGCCAGCCAAAACGAATCCG
GCCATTTCATCCTCCAGGAAGTCCATGGGCCAACCGCCCACTCCCCGCCAGCCTCGCACCAACACCAACC
GGTCCAGTACATGAGCCAGTCGGGTCACTGACCCCGGCACCAGTCCCTCAGCCACTGGACCCAGCGCCCG
CAGTGACTCCCGAGGCCAGTCACCTGTTGGAGGACCCCGATGAAGAGACGAGCCAGGCTGTCAAAGCCCT
TCGGGAGATGGCCGATACTGTGATTCCCCAGAAGGAAGAGGCTGCAATCTGTGGCCAAATGGACCTTTCC
CATCCGCCCCCAAGGGGCCATCTGGATGAGCTGACAACCACACTTGAGTCCATGACCGAGGATCTGAACC
TGGACTCACCCCTGACCCCGGAATTGAACGAGATTCTGGATACCTTCCTGAACGACGAGTGCCTCTTGCA
TGCCATGCATATCAGCACAGGACTGTCCATCTTCGACACATCTCTGTTTGGTTCTGGAAGTGGATCCAGC
CCCAAGAAGAAGAGAAAGGTGGAGGCCAGCGGCAGTGGAGCTACAAACTTTAGCCTTCTCAAACAAGCAG
GAGATGTCGAAGAGAATCCTGGCCCGAGCCCCAAGAAGAAGAGGAAAGTCGGCTCTGGCCCTGCCGCTAA
GAGAGTGAAGCTGGACGGAAGCGGACCCAAGAAGAAGAGAAAGGTGGAGGCCAGCGACAAGAAGTACAGC
ATCGGCCTGGCCATCGGCACCAACTCTGTGGGCTGGGCCGTGATCACCGACGAGTACAAGGTGCCCAGCA
AGAAATTCAAGGTGCTGGGCAACACCGACCGGCACAGCATCAAGAAGAACCTGATCGGAGCCCTGCTGTT
CGACAGCGGCGAAACAGCCGAGGCCACCCGGCTGAAGAGAACCGCCAGAAGAAGATACACCAGACGGAAG
AACCGGATCTGCTATCTGCAAGAGATCTTCAGCAACGAGATGGCCAAGGTGGACGACAGCTTCTTCCACA
GACTGGAAGAGTCCTTCCTGGTGGAAGAGGATAAGAAGCACGAGCGGCACCCCATCTTCGGCAACATCGT
GGACGAGGTGGCCTACCACGAGAAGTACCCCACCATCTACCACCTGAGAAAGAAACTGGTGGACAGCACC
GACAAGGCCGACCTGCGGCTGATCTATCTGGCCCTGGCCCACATGATCAAGTTCCGGGGCCACTTCCTGA
TCGAGGGCGACCTGAACCCCGACAACAGCGACGTGGACAAGCTGTTCATCCAGCTGGTGCAGACCTACAA
CCAGCTGTTCGAGGAAAACCCCATCAACGCCAGCGGCGTGGACGCCAAGGCCATCCTGTCTGCCAGACTG
AGCAAGAGCAGACGGCTGGAAAATCTGATCGCCCAGCTGCCCGGCGAGAAGAAGAATGGCCTGTTCGGCA
ACCTGATTGCCCTGAGCCTGGGCCTGACCCCCAACTTCAAGAGCAACTTCGACCTGGCCGAGGATGCCAA
ACTGCAGCTGAGCAAGGACACCTACGACGACGACCTGGACAACCTGCTGGCCCAGATCGGCGACCAGTAC
GCCGACCTGTTTCTGGCCGCCAAGAACCTGTCCGACGCCATCCTGCTGAGCGACATCCTGAGAGTGAACA
CCGAGATCACCAAGGCCCCCCTGAGCGCCTCTATGATCAAGAGATACGACGAGCACCACCAGGACCTGAC
CCTGCTGAAAGCTCTCGTGCGGCAGCAGCTGCCTGAGAAGTACAAAGAGATTTTCTTCGACCAGAGCAAG
AACGGCTACGCCGGCTACATTGACGGCGGAGCCAGCCAGGAAGAGTTCTACAAGTTCATCAAGCCCATCC
TGGAAAAGATGGACGGCACCGAGGAACTGCTCGTGAAGCTGAACAGAGAGGACCTGCTGCGGAAGCAGCG
GACCTTCGACAACGGCAGCATCCCCCACCAGATCCACCTGGGAGAGCTGCACGCCATTCTGCGGCGGCAG
GAAGATTTTTACCCATTCCTGAAGGACAACCGGGAAAAGATCGAGAAGATCCTGACCTTCCGCATCCCCT
ACTACGTGGGCCCTCTGGCCAGGGGAAACAGCAGATTCGCCTGGATGACCAGAAAGAGCGAGGAAACCAT
CACCCCCTGGAACTTCGAGGAAGTGGTGGACAAGGGCGCTTCCGCCCAGAGCTTCATCGAGCGGATGACC
AACTTCGATAAGAACCTGCCCAACGAGAAGGTGCTGCCCAAGCACAGCCTGCTGTACGAGTACTTCACCG
TGTATAACGAGCTGACCAAAGTGAAATACGTGACCGAGGGAATGAGAAAGCCCGCCTTCCTGAGCGGCGA
GCAGAAAAAGGCCATCGTGGACCTGCTGTTCAAGACCAACCGGAAAGTGACCGTGAAGCAGCTGAAAGAG
GACTACTTCAAGAAAATCGAGTGCTTCGACTCCGTGGAAATCTCCGGCGTGGAAGATCGGTTCAACGCCT
CCCTGGGCACATACCACGATCTGCTGAAAATTATCAAGGACAAGGACTTCCTGGACAATGAGGAAAACGA
GGACATTCTGGAAGATATCGTGCTGACCCTGACACTGTTTGAGGACAGAGAGATGATCGAGGAACGGCTG
AAAACCTATGCCCACCTGTTCGACGACAAAGTGATGAAGCAGCTGAAGCGGCGGAGATACACCGGCTGGG
GCAGGCTGAGCCGGAAGCTGATCAACGGCATCCGGGACAAGCAGTCCGGCAAGACAATCCTGGATTTCCT
GAAGTCCGACGGCTTCGCCAACAGAAACTTCATGCAGCTGATCCACGACGACAGCCTGACCTTTAAAGAG
GACATCCAGAAAGCCCAGGTGTCCGGCCAGGGCGATAGCCTGCACGAGCACATTGCCAATCTGGCCGGCA
GCCCCGCCATTAAGAAGGGCATCCTGCAGACAGTGAAGGTGGTGGACGAGCTCGTGAAAGTGATGGGCCG
GCACAAGCCCGAGAACATCGTGATCGAAATGGCCAGAGAGAACCAGACCACCCAGAAGGGACAGAAGAAC
AGCCGCGAGAGAATGAAGCGGATCGAAGAGGGCATCAAAGAGCTGGGCAGCCAGATCCTGAAAGAACACC
CCGTGGAAAACACCCAGCTGCAGAACGAGAAGCTGTACCTGTACTACCTGCAGAATGGGCGGGATATGTA
CGTGGACCAGGAACTGGACATCAACCGGCTGTCCGACTACGATGTGGACGCTATCGTGCCTCAGAGCTTT
CTGAAGGACGACTCCATCGACAACAAGGTGCTGACCAGAAGCGACAAGAACCGGGGCAAGAGCGACAACG
TGCCCTCCGAAGAGGTCGTGAAGAAGATGAAGAACTACTGGCGGCAGCTGCTGAACGCCAAGCTGATTAC
CCAGAGAAAGTTCGACAATCTGACCAAGGCCGAGAGAGGCGGCCTGAGCGAACTGGATAAGGCCGGCTTC
ATCAAGAGACAGCTGGTGGAAACCCGGCAGATCACAAAGCACGTGGCACAGATCCTGGACTCCCGGATGA
ACACTAAGTACGACGAGAATGACAAGCTGATCCGGGAAGTGAAAGTGATCACCCTGAAGTCCAAGCTGGT
GTCCGATTTCCGGAAGGATTTCCAGTTTTACAAAGTGCGCGAGATCAACAACTACCACCACGCCCACGAC
GCCTACCTGAACGCCGTCGTGGGAACCGCCCTGATCAAAAAGTACCCTAAGCTGGAAAGCGAGTTCGTGT
ACGGCGACTACAAGGTGTACGACGTGCGGAAGATGATCGCCAAGAGCGAGCAGGAAATCGGCAAGGCTAC
CGCCAAGTACTTCTTCTACAGCAACATCATGAACTTTTTCAAGACCGAGATTACCCTGGCCAACGGCGAG
ATCCGGAAGCGGCCTCTGATCGAGACAAACGGCGAAACCGGGGAGATCGTGTGGGATAAGGGCCGGGATT
TTGCCACCGTGCGGAAAGTGCTGAGCATGCCCCAAGTGAATATCGTGAAAAAGACCGAGGTGCAGACAGG
CGGCTTCAGCAAAGAGTCTATCCTGCCCAAGAGGAACAGCGATAAGCTGATCGCCAGAAAGAAGGACTGG
GACCCTAAGAAGTACGGCGGCTTCGACAGCCCCACCGTGGCCTATTCTGTGCTGGTGGTGGCCAAAGTGG
AAAAGGGCAAGTCCAAGAAACTGAAGAGTGTGAAAGAGCTGCTGGGGATCACCATCATGGAAAGAAGCAG
CTTCGAGAAGAATCCCATCGACTTTCTGGAAGCCAAGGGCTACAAAGAAGTGAAAAAGGACCTGATCATC
AAGCTGCCTAAGTACTCCCTGTTCGAGCTGGAAAACGGCCGGAAGAGAATGCTGGCCTCTGCCGGCGAAC
TGCAGAAGGGAAACGAACTGGCCCTGCCCTCCAAATATGTGAACTTCCTGTACCTGGCCAGCCACTATGA
GAAGCTGAAGGGCTCCCCCGAGGATAATGAGCAGAAACAGCTGTTTGTGGAACAGCACAAGCACTACCTG
GACGAGATCATCGAGCAGATCAGCGAGTTCTCCAAGAGAGTGATCCTGGCCGACGCTAATCTGGACAAAG
TGCTGTCCGCCTACAACAAGCACCGGGATAAGCCCATCAGAGAGCAGGCCGAGAATATCATCCACCTGTT
TACCCTGACCAATCTGGGAGCCCCTGCCGCCTTCAAGTACTTTGACACCACCATCGACCGGAAGAGGTAC
ACCAGCACCAAAGAGGTGCTGGACGCCACCCTGATCCACCAGAGCATCACCGGCCTGTACGAGACACGGA
TCGACCTGTCTCAGCTGGGAGGCGACGGTTCTGGAAGTGGATCCGGAAGCGGACTTGCTACAACTTTGGA
GCGGATTGAGAAGAATTTCGTCATAACTGATCCCAGGTTGCCTGATAATCCTATAATATTCGCCTCCGAT
AGTTTTCTTCAACTTACGGAGTACTCCAGAGAGGAGATACTGGGAAGGAATTGCAGATTCCTCCAAGGTC
CAGAAACTGATAGAGCTACTGTGAGGAAGATACGGGATGCCATTGACAATCAAACTGAAGTGACAGTGCA
ACTTATCAATTACACCAAGTCAGGGAAAAAATTCTGGAACCTGTTCCATTTGCAACCCATGAGGGACCAA
AAGGGCGATGTGCAATATTTCATAGGCGTTCAACTTGATGGTACTGAACACGTCAGAGATGCGGCGGAGC
GAGAAGGAGTGATGCTGATTAAGAAAACAGCAGAGAATATCGACGAAGCGGCGAAAGAGTTGAGCGCTGG
AGGAGGTGGAAGCGGACTTGCTACAACTTTGGAGCGGATTGAGAAGAATTTCGTCATAACTGATCCCAGG
TTGCCTGATAATCCTATAATATTCGCCTCCGATAGTTTTCTTCAACTTACGGAGTACTCCAGAGAGGAGA
TACTGGGAAGGAATTGCAGATTCCTCCAAGGTCCAGAAACTGATAGAGCTACTGTGAGGAAGATACGGGA
TGCCATTGACAATCAAACTGAAGTGACAGTGCAACTTATCAATTACACCAAGTCAGGGAAAAAATTCTGG
AACCTGTTCCATTTGCAACCCATGAGGGACCAAAAGGGCGATGTGCAATATTTCATAGGCGTTCAACTTG
ATGGTACTGAACACGTCAGAGATGCGGCGGAGCGAGAAGGAGTGATGCTGATTAAGAAAACAGCAGAGAA
TATCGACGAAGCGGCGAAAGAGTTGGGTTCTGGAAGTGGATCCGGAAGCGGACTTGCTACAACTTTGGAG
CGGATTGAGAAGAATTTCGTCATAACTGATCCCAGGTTGCCTGATAATCCTATAATATTCGCCTCCGATA
GTTTTCTTCAACTTACGGAGTACTCCAGAGAGGAGATACTGGGAAGGAATTGCAGATTCCTCCAAGGTCC
AGAAACTGATAGAGCTACTGTGAGGAAGATACGGGATGCCATTGACAATCAAACTGAAGTGACAGTGCAA
CTTATCAATTACACCAAGTCAGGGAAAAAATTCTGGAACCTGTTCCATTTGCAACCCATGAGGGACCAAA
AGGGCGATGTGCAATATTTCATAGGCGTTCAACTTGATGGTACTGAACACGTCAGAGATGCGGCGGAGCG
AGAAGGAGTGATGCTGATTAAGAAAACAGCAGAGAATATCGACGAAGCGGCGAAAGAGTTGTAAAGCGAA
GTCAATCCCAGAATTCGATATCAAGCTTATCGATAATCAACCTCTGGATTACAAAATTTGTGAAAGATTG
ACTGGTATTCTTAACTATGTTGCTCCTTTTACGCTATGTGGATACGCTGCTTTAATGCCTTTGTATCATG
CTATTGCTTCCCGTATGGCTTTCATTTTCTCCTCCTTGTATAAATCCTGGTTGCTGTCTCTTTATGAGGA
GTTGTGGCCCGTTGTCAGGCAACGTGGCGTGGTGTGCACTGTGTTTGCTGACGCAACCCCCACTGGTTGG
GGCATTGCCACCACCTGTCAGCTCCTTTCCGGGACTTTCGCTTTCCCCCTCCCTATTGCCACGGCGGAAC
TCATCGCCGCCTGCCTTGCCCGCTGCTGGACAGGGGCTCGGCTGTTGGGCACTGACAATTCCGTGGTGTT
GTCGGGGAAATCATCGTCCTTTCCTTGGCTGCTCGCCTGTGTTGCCACCTGGATTCTGCGCGGGACGTCC
TTCTGCTACGTCCCTTCGGCCCTCAATCCAGCGGACCTTCCTTCCCGCGGCCTGCTGCCGGCTCTGCGGC
CTCTTCCGCGTCTTCGCCTTCGCCCTCAGACGAGTCGGATCTCCCTTTGGGCCGCCTCCCCGCATCGATA
CCGTCGACCTCGAGACCTAGAAAAACATGGAGCAATCACAAGTAGCAATACAGCAGCTACCAATGCTGAT
TGTGCCTGGCTAGAAGCACAAGAGGAGGAGGAGGTGGGTTTTCCAGTCACACCTCAGGTACCTTTAAGAC
CAATGACTTACAAGGCAGCTGTAGATCTTAGCCACTTTTTAAAAGAAAAGGGGGGACTGGAAGGGCTAAT
TCACTCCCAACGAAGACAAGATATCCTTGATCTGTGGATCTACCACACACAAGGCTACTTCCCTGATTGG
CAGAACTACACACCAGTGCCAGGGATCAGATATCCACTGACCTTTGGATGGTGCTACAAGCTAGTACCAG
TTGAGCAAGAGAAGGTAGAAGAAGCCAATGAAGGAGAGAACACCCGCTTGTTACACCCTGTGAGCCTGCA
TGGGATGGATGACCCGGAGAGAGAAGTATTAGAGTGGAGGTTTGACAGCCGCCTAGCATTTCATCACATG
GCCCGAGAGCTGCATCCGGACTGTACTGGGTCTCTCTGGTTAGACCAGATCTGAGCCTGGGAGCTCTCTG
GCTAACTAGGGAACCCACTGCTTAAGCCTCAATAAAGCTTGCCTTGAGTGCTTCAAGTAGTGTGTGCCCG
TCTGTTGTGTGACTCTGGTAACTAGAGATCCCTCAGACCCTTTTAGTCAGTGTGGAAAATCTCTAGCAGG
GCCCGTTTAAACCCGCTGATCAGCCTCGACTGTGCCTTCTAGTTGCCAGCCATCTGTTGTTTGCCCCTCC
CCCGTGCCTTCCTTGACCCTGGAAGGTGCCACTCCCACTGTCCTTTCCTAATAAAATGAGGAAATTGCAT
CGCATTGTCTGAGTAGGTGTCATTCTATTCTGGGGGGTGGGGTGGGGCAGGACAGCAAGGGGGAGGATTG
GGAAGACAATAGCAGGCATGCTGGGGATGCGGTGGGCTCTATGGCTTCTGAGGCGGAAAGAACCAGCTGG
GGCTCTAGGGGGTATCCCC
[34 nt withheld, positions 13040-13073]
GGGGGGGGTGGGGCGGGGCAGGACAGCAAGGGGGAGGATTGGGAAGACAATAGCAGGCATGCTGGGGATG
CGGTGGGCTCTATGGCTTCTGAGGCGGAAAGAACCAGCTGGGGCTCTAGGGGGTATCCCC
[124 nt withheld, positions 13204-13327]
C
[91 nt withheld, positions 13329-13419]
A
[49 nt withheld, positions 13421-13469]
CCTTTGACGTTGGAGTCCACGTTCTTT
[37 nt withheld, positions 13497-13533]
ACCCTATCTCGGTCTATTCTTTTGATTTATAAGGGATTTTGCCGATTTCGGCCTATTGGTTAAAAAATGA
GCTGATTTAACAAAAATTTAACGCGAATTAATTCTGTGGAATGTGTGTCAGTTAGGGTGTGGAAAGTCCC
CAGGCTCCCCAGCAGGCAGAAGTATGCAAAGCATGCATCTCAATTAGTCAGCAACCAGGTGTGGAAAGTC
CCCAGGCTCCCCAGCAGGCAGAAGTATGCAAAGCATGCATCTCAATTAGTCAGCAACCATAGTCCCGCCC
CTAACTCCGCCCATCCCGCCCCTAACTCCGCCCAGTTCCGCCCATTCTCCGCCCCATGGCTGACTAATTT
TTTTTATTTATGCAGAGGCCGAGGCCGCCTCTGCCTCTGAGCTATTCCAGAAGTAGTGAGGAGGCTTTTT
TGGAGGCCTAGGCTTTTGCAAAAAGCTCCCGGGAGCTTGTATATCCATTTTCGGATCTGATCAGCACGTG
TTGACAATTAATCATCGGCATAGTATATCGGCATAGTATAATACGACAAGGTGAGGAACTAAACCATGGC
CAAGTTGACCAGTGCCGTTCCGGTGCTCACCGCGCGCGACGTCGCCGGAGCGGTCGAGTTCTGGACCGAC
CGGCTCGGGTTCTCCCGGGACTTCGTGGAGGACGACTTCGCCGGTGTGGTCCGGGACGACGTGACCCTGT
TCATCAGCGCGGTCCAGGACCAGGTGGTGCCGGACAACACCCTGGCCTGGGTGTGGGTGCGCGGCCTGGA
CGAGCTGTACGCCGAGTGGTCGGAGGTCGTGTCCACGAACTTCCGGGACGCCTCCGGGCCGGCCATGACC
GAGATCGGCGAGCAGCCGTGGGGGCGGGAGTTCGCCCTGCGCGACCCGGCCGGCAACTGCGTGCACTTCG
TGGCCGAGGAGCAGGACTGACACGTGCTACGAGATTTCGATTCCACCGCCGCCTTCTATGAAAGGTTGGG
CTTCGGAATCGTTTTCCGGGACGCCGGCTGGATGATCCTCCAGCGCGGGGATCTCATGCTGGAGTTCTTC
GCCCACCCCAACTTGTTTATTGCAGCTTATAATGGTTACAAATAAAGCAATAGCATCACAAATTTCACAA
ATAAAGCATTTTTTTCACTGCATTCTAGTTGTGGTTTGTCCAAACTCATCAATGTATCTTATCATGTCTG
TATACCGTCGACCTCTAGCTAGAGCTTGGCGTAATCATGGTCATAGCTGTTTCCTGTGTGAAATTGTTAT
CCGCTCACAATTCCACACAACATACGAGCCGGAAGCATAAAGTGTAAAGCCTGGGGTGCCTAATGAGTGA
GCTAACTCACATTAATTGCGTTGCGCTCACTGCCCGCTTTCCAGTCGGGAAACCTGTCGTGCCAGCTGCA
TTAATGAATCGGCCAACGCGCGGGGAGAGGCGGTTTGCGTATTGGGCGCTCTTCCGCTTCCTCGCTCACT
GACTCGCTGCGCTCGGTCGTTCGGCTGCGGCGAGCGGTATCAGCTCACTCAAAGGCGGTAATACGGTTAT
CCACAGAATCAGGGGATAACGCAGGAAAGAACATGTGAGCAAAAGGCCAGCAAAAGGCCAGGAACCGTAA
AAAGGCCGCGTTGCTGGCGTTTTTCCATAGGCTCCGCCCCCCTGACGAGCATCACAAAAATCGACGCTCA
AGTCAGAGGTGGCGAAACCCGACAGGACTATAAAGATACCAGGCGTTTCCCCCTGGAAGCTCCCTCGTGC
GCTCTCCTGTTCCGACCCTGCCGCTTACCGGATACCTGTCCGCCTTTCTCCCTTCGGGAAGCGTGGCGCT
TTCTCATAGCTCACGCTGTAGGTATCTCAGTTCGGTGTAGGTCGTTCGCTCCAAGCTGGGCTGTGTGCAC
GAACCCCCCGTTCAGCCCGACCGCTGCGCCTTATCCGGTAACTATCGTCTTGAGTCCAACCCGGTAAGAC
ACGACTTATCGCCACTGGCAGCAGCCACTGGTAACAGGATTAGCAGAGCGAGGTATGTAGGCGGTGCTAC
AGAGTTCTTGAAGTGGTGGCCTAACTACGGCTACACTAGAAGAACAGTATTTGGTATCTGCGCTCTGCTG
AAGCCAGTTACCTTCGGAAAAAGAGTTGGTAGCTCTTGATCCGGCAAACAAACCACCGCTGGTAGCGGTG
GTTTTTTTGTTTGCAAGCAGCAGATTACGCGCAGAAAAAAAGGATCTCAAGAAGATCCTTTGATCTTTTC
TACGGGGTCTGACGCTCAGTGGAACGAAAACTCACGTTAAGGGATTTTGGTCATGAGATTATCAAAAAGG
ATCTTCACCTAGATCCTTTTAAATTAAAAATGAAGTTTTAAATCAATCTAAAGTATATATGAGTAAACTT
GGTCTGACAGTTACCAATGCTTAATCAGTGAGGCACCTATCTCAGCGATCTGTCTATTTCGTTCATCCAT
AGTTGCCTGACTCCCCGTCGTGTAGATAACTACGATACGGGAGGGCTTACCATCTGGCCCCAGTGCTGCA
ATGATACCGCGAGACCCACGCTCACCGGCTCCAGATTTATCAGCAATAAACCAGCCAGCCGGAAGGGCCG
AGCGCAGAAGTGGTCCTGCAACTTTATCCGCCTCCATCCAGTCTATTAATTGTTGCCGGGAAGCTAGAGT
AAGTAGTTCGCCAGTTAATAGTTTGCGCAACGTTGTTGCCATTGCTACAGGCATCGTGGTGTCACGCTCG
TCGTTTGGTATGGCTTCATTCAGCTCCGGTTCCCAACGATCAAGGCGAGTTACATGATCCCCCATGTTGT
GCAAAAAAGCGGTTAGCTCCTTCGGTCCTCCGATCGTTGTCAGAAGTAAGTTGGCCGCAGTGTTATCACT
CATGGTTATGGCAGCACTGCATAATTCTCTTACTGTCATGCCATCCGTAAGATGCTTTTCTGTGACTGGT
GAGTACTCAACCAAGTCATTCTGAGAATAGTGTATGCGGCGACCGAGTTGCTCTTGCCCGGCGTCAATAC
GGGATAATACCGCGCCACATAGCAGAACTTTAAAAGTGCTCATCATTGGAAAACGTTCTTCGGGGCGAAA
ACTCTCAAGGATCTTACCGCTGTTGAGATCCAGTTCGATGTAACCCACTCGTGCACCCAACTGATCTTCA
GCATCTTTTACTTTCACCAGCGTTTCTGGGTGAGCAAAAACAGGAAGGCAAAATGCCGCAAAAAAGGGAA
TAAGGGCGACACGGAAATGTTGAATACTCATACTCTTCCTTTTTCAATATTATTGAAGCATTTATCAGGG
TTATTGTCTCATGAGCGGATACATATTTGAATGTATTTAGAAAAATAAACAAATAGGGGTTCCGCGCACA
TTTCCCCGAAAAGTGCCACCTGACGTCGACGGAT
